>Addgene plasmid #153495 | pAGM9121_Gma-UPO SP | addgene full sequence | sequence record 310424 | Addgene NGS Result
GTGCCGAGGCACGAACCCAGTGGACATAAGCCTGTTCGGTTCGTAAGCTGTAATGCAAGTAGCGTATGCG
CTCACGCAACTGGTCCAGAACCTTGACCGAACGCAGCGGTGGTAACGGCGCAGTGGCGGTTTTCATGGCT
TGTTATGACTGTTTTTTTGGGGTACAGTCTATGCCTCGGGCATCCAAGCAGCAAGCGCGTTACGCCGTGG
GTCGATGTTTGATGTTATGGAGCAGCAACGATGTTACGCAGCAGGGCAGTCGCCCTAAAACAAAGTTAAA
CATCATGGGGGAAGCGGTGATCGCCGAAGTATCGACTCAACTATCAGAGGTAGTTGGCGTCATCGAGCGC
CATCTCGAACCGACGTTGCTGGCCGTACATTTGTACGGCTCCGCAGTGGATGGCGGCCTGAAGCCACACA
GCGATATTGATTTGCTGGTTACGGTGACCGTAAGGCTTGATGAAACAACGCGGCGAGCTTTGATCAACGA
CCTTTTGGAAACTTCGGCTTCCCCTGGAGAGAGCGAGATTCTCCGCGCTGTAGAAGTCACCATTGTTGTG
CACGACGACATCATTCCGTGGCGTTATCCAGCTAAGCGCGAACTGCAATTTGGAGAATGGCAGCGCAATG
ACATTCTTGCAGGTATCTTCGAGCCAGCCACGATCGACATTGATCTGGCTATCTTGCTGACAAAAGCAAG
AGAACATAGCGTTGCCTTGGTAGGTCCAGCGGCGGAGGAACTCTTTGATCCGGTTCCTGAACAGGATCTA
TTTGAGGCGCTAAATGAAACCTTAACGCTATGGAACTCGCCGCCCGACTGGGCTGGCGATGAGCGAAATG
TAGTGCTTACGTTGTCCCGCATTTGGTACAGCGCAGTAACCGGCAAAATCGCGCCGAAGGATGTCGCTGC
CGACTGGGCAATGGAGCGCCTGCCGGCCCAGTATCAGCCCGTCATACTTGAAGCTAGACAGGCTTATCTT
GGACAAGAAGAAGATCGCTTGGCCTCGCGCGCAGATCAGTTGGAAGAATTTGTCCATTACGTGAAAGGCG
AGATCACCAAGGTAGTCGGCAAATAATGTCTAGCTAGAAATTCGTTCAAGCCGACGCCGCTTCGCGGCGC
GGCTTAACTCAAGCGTTAGATGCACTAAGCACATAATTGCTCACAGCCAAACTATCAGGTCAAGTCTGCT
TTTATTATTTTTAAGCGTGCATAATAAGCCCTACACAAATTGGGAGATATATCATGCTGTCAGACCAAGT
TTACTCATATATACTTTAGATTGATTTAAAACTTCATTTTTAATTTAAAAGGATCTAGGTGAAGATCCTT
TTTGATAATCTCATGACCAAAATCCCTTAACGTGAGTTTTCGTTCCACTGAGCGTCAGACCCCGTAGAAA
AGATCAAAGGATCTTCTTGAGATCCTTTTTTTCTGCGCGTAATCTGCTGCTTGCAAACAAAAAAACCACC
GCTACCAGCGGTGGTTTGTTTGCCGGATCAAGAGCTACCAACTCTTTTTCCGAAGGTAACTGGCTTCAGC
AGAGCGCAGATACCAAATACTGTTCTTCTAGTGTAGCCGTAGTTAGGCCACCACTTCAAGAACTCTGTAG
CACCGCCTACATACCTCGCTCTGCTAATCCTGTTACCAGTGGCTGCTGCCAGTGGCGATAAGTCGTGTCT
TACCGGGTTGGACTCAAGACGATAGTTACCGGATAAGGCGCAGCGGTCGGGCTGAACGGGGGGTTCGTGC
ACACAGCCCAGCTTGGAGCGAACGACCTACACCGAACTGAGATACCTACAGCGTGAGCTATGAGAAAGCG
CCACGCTTCCCGAAGGGAGAAAGGCGGACAGGTATCCGGTAAGCGGCAGGGTCGGAACAGGAGAGCGCAC
GAGGGAGCTTCCAGGGGGAAACGCCTGGTATCTTTATAGTCCTGTCGGGTTTCGCCACCTCTGACTTGAG
CGTCGATTTTTGTGATGCTCGTCAGGGGGGCGGAGCCTATGGAAAAACGCCAGCAACGCGGCCTTTTTAC
GGTTCCTGCACTCTGTGGTCTCAAATGCGAGGAACGCCCATATTTGCTTCTCTCATAGCGCTCTTCGCTC
ACGCGGCTATAGCATTTCCTGCTTATGGGTCCCTTGCTGGACTAACGAGGGAGCAGCTCGACGAAATACT
TCCTACGTTGGAAATTCGAGCACGAGACCACGAA
Features (pLannotate 1.2.2; 5 found; start..end, strand, type, name):
     23..46      +  promoter       Pc promoter (fragment): intI1 (promoter lies within the coding sequence); class 1 integron promoter
    222..278     +  CDS            GmR (fragment): gentamycin acetyltransferase; aacC1; confers resistance to gentamycin
    289..1076    +  CDS            SmR (fragment): aminoglycoside adenylyltransferase (Murphy, 1985); aadA; confers resistance to spectinomycin and streptomycin
   1417..2005    +  rep_origin     ori: high-copy-number ColE1/pMB1/pBR322/pUC origin of replication
   2055..2189    +  CDS            APO1 (fragment): APO1_AGRAE - Experimental evidence at protein level: Swiss-Prot protein existence level 1. Aromatic peroxidase that oxidizes aryl alcohols into the corresponding aldehydes and then into the corresponding benzoic acids. Oxidizes toluene and naphthalene. Catalyzes the regioselective peroxide-dependent hydroxylation of propranolol and diclofenac to 5- hydroxypropranolol and 4'-hydroxydiclofenac. Catalyzes the regioselective peroxide-dependent hydroxylation of naphthalene to 1- naphthol or 2-naphthol via a naphthalene 1,2-oxide intermediate. Catalyzes the regioselective peroxide-dependent oxidatio
