[The description below was written by a language model from this plasmid's Addgene catalogue record and pLannotate feature annotations shown in this document.]
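Description:
pAGM9121_Gma-UPO SP is a small (about 2.2 kb) synthetic-biology donor plasmid that stores the signal peptide of an unspecific peroxygenase (UPO) from the fungus Galerina marginata as a reusable cloning module. It is built on the pAGM9121 backbone, a part-storage vector of the kind used in modular, hierarchical DNA assembly. The record lists the cloning method only as restriction enzyme based and does not state the cloning sites. The plasmid is maintained in E. coli through a high-copy ColE1/pUC-type origin and is selected with spectinomycin. Resistance comes from an aadA aminoglycoside adenylyltransferase gene (annotated SmR), which also confers streptomycin resistance. The short upstream matches to a class 1 integron Pc promoter and to a gentamicin acetyltransferase gene are fragments, most likely remnants of the integron context from which the aadA cassette derives. No functional gentamicin marker is indicated.

The payload is a short coding segment of roughly 135 nt. The annotation tool labels it as a partial match to APO1, the well-characterised aromatic peroxygenase of Agrocybe aegerita. This reflects homology to that related enzyme rather than the catalogued source species, and the feature appears to correspond to the Galerina marginata signal peptide insert. No promoter, terminator, yeast origin or yeast selection marker is annotated, so the plasmid is a parts donor rather than an expression construct.

According to the associated publication title, it belongs to a modular secretion system spanning two yeast species for producing UPOs. In such a system, a signal peptide module would be combined with enzyme genes and other parts in downstream expression vectors, allowing different secretion leaders to be tested for peroxygenase production.
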