Addgene plasmid #153495: pAGM9121_Gma-UPO SP
Purpose: Galerina marginata Unspecific Peroxygenase Signal Peptide Donor Plasmid
Depositing lab: Sylvestre Marillonnet. Depositing organization: Leibniz Institute of Plant Biochemistry (IPB). Publication: A modular two yeast species secretion system for the production and preparative application of unspecific peroxygenases. Pullmann P, Knorrscheidt A, Munch J, Palme PR, Hoehenwarter W, Marillonnet S, Alcalde M, Westermann B, Weissenborn MJ. Commun Biol. 2021 May 12;4(1):562. doi: 10.1038/s42003-021-02076-3. PubMed 33980981.
Backbone
  Vector backbone: pAGM9121
  Vector type: Synthetic Biology
Growth in bacteria
  Bacterial resistance: Spectinomycin, 50 μg/mL
  Growth temperature: 37°C
  Growth strain: DH5alpha
  Copy number: High Copy
Gene/Insert
  Gene/Insert name: Unspecific peroxygenase SP (alt name: UPO)
  Species: Galerina marginata
  Cloning method: Restriction Enzyme; 5′ cloning site Unknown (unknown if destroyed)
Terms and licenses: Academic/Nonprofit Terms; Industry Terms: Not Available to Industry
Depositor comments: Please visit https://www.biorxiv.org/content/10.1101/2020.07.22.216432v1 for bioRxiv preprint.
How to cite: pAGM9121_Gma-UPO SP was a gift from Sylvestre Marillonnet (Addgene plasmid # 153495 ; http://n2t.net/addgene:153495 ; RRID:Addgene_153495)
